Addgene plasmid #135178: pAAVTRE3_tdTomato
Purpose: AAV expression of TRE(TRE3G)-driven, tdTomato expression for fluorescent labling
Depositing lab: Tetsuo Yamamori. Depositing organization: RIKEN Center for Brain Science. Publication: Axonal Projections From the Middle Temporal Area in the Common Marmoset. Abe H, Tani T, Mashiko H, Kitamura N, Hayami T, Watanabe S, Sakai K, Suzuki W, Mizukami H, Watakabe A, Yamamori T, Ichinohe N. Front Neuroanat. 2018 Oct 30;12:89. doi: 10.3389/fnana.2018.00089. eCollection 2018. PubMed 30425625.
Backbone
  Vector backbone: pAAV-Ef1a-DIO hChR2(E123T/T159C)-EYFP (addgene plasmid #35509)
  Backbone manufacturer: addgene plasmid #35509
  Backbone size w/o insert (bp): 4041
  Total vector size (bp): 5887
  Modifications to backbone: Promoter and CDS parts were excised from the backbone plasmid by MluI and BamHI. TRE3G promoter and tdTomato were inserted.
  Vector type: Mammalian Expression, AAV
Growth in bacteria
  Bacterial resistance: Ampicillin, 100 μg/mL
  Growth temperature: 30°C
  Growth strain: NEB Stable
  Copy number: High Copy
Gene/Insert 1
  Gene/Insert name: tdTomato
  Species: Discosoma sp.
  Insert size (bp): 1428
  Mutation: a variant of DsRed
  GenBank ID: KJ081243.1
  Promoter: TRE3G
  Cloning method: Restriction Enzyme; 5′ cloning site EcoRI (not destroyed); 3′ cloning site BamHI (not destroyed)
  Sequencing primers: 5′ nd
Gene/Insert 2
  Gene/Insert name: TRE3G
  Species: Synthetic
  Insert size (bp): 376
  Cloning method: Restriction Enzyme; 5′ cloning site MluI (not destroyed); 3′ cloning site EcoRI (not destroyed)
  Sequencing primers: 5′ nd
Resource information
  A portion of this plasmid was derived from a plasmid made by: TRE3G promoter was obtained from pTRE3G-ZsGreen1 of Clontech. The use of TRE3G is licensed from TETsystems Inc.
Terms and licenses: Academic/Nonprofit Terms; Industry Terms: Not Available to Industry
Depositor comments: This AAV plasmid has been used in Abe et al., 2018, (PMID 30425625) and Lin et al, 2019, (PMID 30720427).
How to cite: pAAVTRE3_tdTomato was a gift from Tetsuo Yamamori (Addgene plasmid # 135178 ; http://n2t.net/addgene:135178 ; RRID:Addgene_135178)
