[The description below was written by a language model from this plasmid's Addgene catalogue record and pLannotate feature annotations shown in this document.]
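Description:
pAAVTRE3_tdTomato is an AAV transfer plasmid for mammalian expression, built on the backbone of a pAAV-Ef1a-DIO channelrhodopsin-EYFP vector from which the original promoter and coding region were excised with MluI and BamHI. It is propagated in bacteria through a high-copy ColE1/pUC-type origin and selected with ampicillin via the β-lactamase gene. An f1 phage origin is also present. The catalogue lists a total size of 5887 bp, while the annotated sequence record is 5,877 nt, a small discrepancy that the record does not explain.

The payload lies between AAV2 inverted terminal repeats, which allow the intervening cassette to be replicated and packaged into recombinant AAV particles. The right ITR is annotated in full, whereas the left one is detected only as two short fragments. The cassette begins with the TRE3G promoter (cloned MluI–EcoRI and derived from a commercial pTRE3G vector), a third-generation tetracycline-responsive promoter that depends on a Tet transactivator such as Tet-On 3G for activation. It drives tdTomato (EcoRI–BamHI), a tandem-dimer orange-red fluorescent protein descended from Discosoma DsRed. Downstream, a WPRE enhances transcript stability and expression, and the human growth hormone polyadenylation signal terminates the transcript.

No transactivator is annotated on this plasmid, so reporter expression requires one supplied from another source, such as a co-delivered vector. The stated purpose is TRE-driven tdTomato expression for fluorescent labelling. The associated publication concerns tracing axonal projections from a cortical area in the common marmoset, which points to use as a neuroanatomical tracer.
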