Features (pLannotate 1.2.2; 15 found; start..end, strand, type, name):
     12..39      +  repeat_region  AAV2 ITR (fragment): inverted terminal repeat of adeno-associated virus serotype 2 inverted
     68..95      +  repeat_region  AAV2 ITR (fragment): inverted terminal repeat of adeno-associated virus serotype 2 inverted
    147..525     +  promoter       TRE3G promoter: 3rd-generation Tet-responsive promoter that can be activated by binding of Tet-On® 3G
    544..1971    +  CDS            tdTomato: tdTomato is a basic (constitutively fluorescent) orange fluorescent protein published in 2004, derived from Discosoma sp.. It is reported to be a somewhat slowly-maturing tandem dimer with low acid sensitivity.
   1981..2004    +  misc_feature   MCS (fragment): pBluescript multiple cloning site
   2004..2592    +  misc_feature   WPRE: woodchuck hepatitis virus posttranscriptional regulatory element
   2624..3100    +  polyA_signal   hGH poly(A) signal: human growth hormone polyadenylation signal
   3140..3280    +  repeat_region  AAV2 ITR: inverted terminal repeat of adeno-associated virus serotype 2 inverted
   3285..3336    -  misc_feature   bom (fragment): basis of mobility region from pBR322
   3355..3810    +  rep_origin     f1 ori (sequence partly withheld): f1 bacteriophage origin of replication; arrow indicates direction of (+) strand synthesis
   3811..3860    -  misc_feature   bom (fragment): basis of mobility region from pBR322
   3962..3997    -  CDS            rop (fragment): Rop protein, which maintains plasmids at low copy number; rop
   4092..4196    +  promoter       AmpR promoter: bla
   4197..5057    +  CDS            AmpR: β-lactamase; bla; confers resistance to ampicillin, carbenicillin, and related antibiotics
   5228..5816    +  rep_origin     ori: high-copy-number ColE1/pMB1/pBR322/pUC origin of replication
>Addgene plasmid #135178 | pAAVTRE3_tdTomato | addgene full sequence | sequence record 268587
CCTGCAGGCAGCTGCGCGCTCGCTCGCTCACTGAGGCCGCCCGGGCGTCGGGCGACCTTTGGTCGCCCGG
CCTCAGTGAGCGAGCGAGCGCGCAGAGAGGGAGTGGCCAACTCCATCACTAGGGGTTCCTGCGGCCGCAC
GCGTTCGAGTTTACTCCCTATCAGTGATAGAGAACGTATGAAGAGTTTACTCCCTATCAGTGATAGAGAA
CGTATGCAGACTTTACTCCCTATCAGTGATAGAGAACGTATAAGGAGTTTACTCCCTATCAGTGATAGAG
AACGTATGACCAGTTTACTCCCTATCAGTGATAGAGAACGTATCTACAGTTTACTCCCTATCAGTGATAG
AGAACGTATATCCAGTTTACTCCCTATCAGTGATAGAGAACGTATAAGCTTTAGGCGTGTACGGTGGGCG
CCTATAAAAGCAGAGCTCGTTTAGTGAACCGTCAGATCGCCTGGAGCAATTCCACAACACTTTTGTCTTA
TACCAACTTTCCGTACCACTTCCTACCCTCGTAAAGTCGACGAATTCGCCACCATGGTGAGCAAGGGCGA
GGAGGTCATCAAAGAGTTCATGCGCTTCAAGGTGCGCATGGAGGGCTCCATGAACGGCCACGAGTTCGAG
ATCGAGGGCGAGGGCGAGGGCCGCCCCTACGAGGGCACCCAGACCGCCAAGCTGAAGGTGACCAAGGGCG
GCCCCCTGCCCTTCGCCTGGGACATCCTGTCCCCCCAGTTCATGTACGGCTCCAAGGCGTACGTGAAGCA
CCCCGCCGACATCCCCGATTACAAGAAGCTGTCCTTCCCCGAGGGCTTCAAGTGGGAGCGCGTGATGAAC
TTCGAGGACGGCGGTCTGGTGACCGTGACCCAGGACTCCTCCCTGCAGGACGGCACGCTGATCTACAAGG
TGAAGATGCGCGGCACCAACTTCCCCCCCGACGGCCCCGTAATGCAGAAGAAGACCATGGGCTGGGAGGC
CTCCACCGAGCGCCTGTACCCCCGCGACGGCGTGCTGAAGGGCGAGATCCACCAGGCCCTGAAGCTGAAG
GACGGCGGCCACTACCTGGTGGAGTTCAAGACCATCTACATGGCCAAGAAGCCCGTGCAACTGCCCGGCT
ACTACTACGTGGACACCAAGCTGGACATCACCTCCCACAACGAGGACTACACCATCGTGGAACAGTACGA
GCGCTCCGAGGGCCGCCACCACCTGTTCCTGGGGCATGGCACCGGCAGCACCGGCAGCGGCAGCTCCGGC
ACCGCCTCCTCCGAGGACAACAACATGGCCGTCATCAAAGAGTTCATGCGCTTCAAGGTGCGCATGGAGG
GCTCCATGAACGGCCACGAGTTCGAGATCGAGGGCGAGGGCGAGGGCCGCCCCTACGAGGGCACCCAGAC
CGCCAAGCTGAAGGTGACCAAGGGCGGCCCCCTGCCCTTCGCCTGGGACATCCTGTCCCCCCAGTTCATG
TACGGCTCCAAGGCGTACGTGAAGCACCCCGCCGACATCCCCGATTACAAGAAGCTGTCCTTCCCCGAGG
GCTTCAAGTGGGAGCGCGTGATGAACTTCGAGGACGGCGGTCTGGTGACCGTGACCCAGGACTCCTCCCT
GCAGGACGGCACGCTGATCTACAAGGTGAAGATGCGCGGCACCAACTTCCCCCCCGACGGCCCCGTAATG
CAGAAGAAGACCATGGGCTGGGAGGCCTCCACCGAGCGCCTGTACCCCCGCGACGGCGTGCTGAAGGGCG
AGATCCACCAGGCCCTGAAGCTGAAGGACGGCGGCCACTACCTGGTGGAGTTCAAGACCATCTACATGGC
CAAGAAGCCCGTGCAACTGCCCGGCTACTACTACGTGGACACCAAGCTGGACATCACCTCCCACAACGAG
GACTACACCATCGTGGAACAGTACGAGCGCTCCGAGGGCCGCCACCACCTGTTCCTGTACGGCATGGACG
AGCTGTACAAGTAAGGATCCAATTCGATATCAAGCTTATCGATAATCAACCTCTGGATTACAAAATTTGT
GAAAGATTGACTGGTATTCTTAACTATGTTGCTCCTTTTACGCTATGTGGATACGCTGCTTTAATGCCTT
TGTATCATGCTATTGCTTCCCGTATGGCTTTCATTTTCTCCTCCTTGTATAAATCCTGGTTGCTGTCTCT
TTATGAGGAGTTGTGGCCCGTTGTCAGGCAACGTGGCGTGGTGTGCACTGTGTTTGCTGACGCAACCCCC
ACTGGTTGGGGCATTGCCACCACCTGTCAGCTCCTTTCCGGGACTTTCGCTTTCCCCCTCCCTATTGCCA
CGGCGGAACTCATCGCCGCCTGCCTTGCCCGCTGCTGGACAGGGGCTCGGCTGTTGGGCACTGACAATTC
CGTGGTGTTGTCGGGGAAATCATCGTCCTTTCCTTGGCTGCTCGCCTATGTTGCCACCTGGATTCTGCGC
GGGACGTCCTTCTGCTACGTCCCTTCGGCCCTCAATCCAGCGGACCTTCCTTCCCGCGGCCTGCTGCCGG
CTCTGCGGCCTCTTCCGCGTCTTCGCCTTCGCCCTCAGACGAGTCGGATCTCCCTTTGGGCCGCCTCCCC
GCATCGATACCGAGCGCTGCTCGAGAGATCTACGGGTGGCATCCCTGTGACCCCTCCCCAGTGCCTCTCC
TGGCCCTGGAAGTTGCCACTCCAGTGCCCACCAGCCTTGTCCTAATAAAATTAAGTTGCATCATTTTGTC
TGACTAGGTGTCCTTCTATAATATTATGGGGTGGAGGGGGGTGGTATGGAGCAAGGGGCAAGTTGGGAAG
ACAACCTGTAGGGCCTGCGGGGTCTATTGGGAACCAAGCTGGAGTGCAGTGGCACAATCTTGGCTCACTG
CAATCTCCGCCTCCTGGGTTCAAGCGATTCTCCTGCCTCAGCCTCCCGAGTTGTTGGGATTCCAGGCATG
CATGACCAGGCTCAGCTAATTTTTGTTTTTTTGGTAGAGACGGGGTTTCACCATATTGGCCAGGCTGGTC
TCCAACTCCTAATCTCAGGTGATCTACCCACCTTGGCCTCCCAAATTGCTGGGATTACAGGCGTGAACCA
CTGCTCCCTTCCCTGTCCTTCTGATTTTGTAGGTAACCACGTGCGGACCGAGCGGCCGCAGGAACCCCTA
GTGATGGAGTTGGCCACTCCCTCTCTGCGCGCTCGCTCGCTCACTGAGGCCGGGCGACCAAAGGTCGCCC
GACGCCCGGGCTTTGCCCGGGCGGCCTCAGTGAGCGAGCGAGCGCGCAGCTGCCTGCAGGGGCGCCTGAT
GCGGTATTTTCTCCTTACGCATCTGTGCGGTATTTCACACCGCATA
[95 nt withheld, positions 3337-3431]
T
[46 nt withheld, positions 3433-3478]
C
[141 nt withheld, positions 3480-3620]
CCTTTGACGTTGGAGTCCACGTTCTTT
[37 nt withheld, positions 3648-3684]
ACTCTATCTCGGGCTATTCTTTTGATTTATAAGGGATTTTGCCGATTTCGGTCTATTGGTTAAAAAATGA
GCTGATTTAACAAAAATTTAACGCGAATTTTAACAAAATATTAACGTTTACAATTTTATGGTGCACTCTC
AGTACAATCTGCTCTGATGCCGCATAGTTAAGCCAGCCCCGACACCCGCCAACACCCGCTGACGCGCCCT
GACGGGCTTGTCTGCTCCCGGCATCCGCTTACAGACAAGCTGTGACCGTCTCCGGGAGCTGCATGTGTCA
GAGGTTTTCACCGTCATCACCGAAACGCGCGAGACGAAAGGGCCTCGTGATACGCCTATTTTTATAGGTT
AATGTCATGATAATAATGGTTTCTTAGACGTCAGGTGGCACTTTTCGGGGAAATGTGCGCGGAACCCCTA
TTTGTTTATTTTTCTAAATACATTCAAATATGTATCCGCTCATGAGACAATAACCCTGATAAATGCTTCA
ATAATATTGAAAAAGGAAGAGTATGAGTATTCAACATTTCCGTGTCGCCCTTATTCCCTTTTTTGCGGCA
TTTTGCCTTCCTGTTTTTGCTCACCCAGAAACGCTGGTGAAAGTAAAAGATGCTGAAGATCAGTTGGGTG
CACGAGTGGGTTACATCGAACTGGATCTCAACAGCGGTAAGATCCTTGAGAGTTTTCGCCCCGAAGAACG
TTTTCCAATGATGAGCACTTTTAAAGTTCTGCTATGTGGCGCGGTATTATCCCGTATTGACGCCGGGCAA
GAGCAACTCGGTCGCCGCATACACTATTCTCAGAATGACTTGGTTGAGTACTCACCAGTCACAGAAAAGC
ATCTTACGGATGGCATGACAGTAAGAGAATTATGCAGTGCTGCCATAACCATGAGTGATAACACTGCGGC
CAACTTACTTCTGACAACGATCGGAGGACCGAAGGAGCTAACCGCTTTTTTGCACAACATGGGGGATCAT
GTAACTCGCCTTGATCGTTGGGAACCGGAGCTGAATGAAGCCATACCAAACGACGAGCGTGACACCACGA
TGCCTGTAGCAATGGCAACAACGTTGCGCAAACTATTAACTGGCGAACTACTTACTCTAGCTTCCCGGCA
ACAATTAATAGACTGGATGGAGGCGGATAAAGTTGCAGGACCACTTCTGCGCTCGGCCCTTCCGGCTGGC
TGGTTTATTGCTGATAAATCTGGAGCCGGTGAGCGTGGGTCTCGCGGTATCATTGCAGCACTGGGGCCAG
ATGGTAAGCCCTCCCGTATCGTAGTTATCTACACGACGGGGAGTCAGGCAACTATGGATGAACGAAATAG
ACAGATCGCTGAGATAGGTGCCTCACTGATTAAGCATTGGTAACTGTCAGACCAAGTTTACTCATATATA
CTTTAGATTGATTTAAAACTTCATTTTTAATTTAAAAGGATCTAGGTGAAGATCCTTTTTGATAATCTCA
TGACCAAAATCCCTTAACGTGAGTTTTCGTTCCACTGAGCGTCAGACCCCGTAGAAAAGATCAAAGGATC
TTCTTGAGATCCTTTTTTTCTGCGCGTAATCTGCTGCTTGCAAACAAAAAAACCACCGCTACCAGCGGTG
GTTTGTTTGCCGGATCAAGAGCTACCAACTCTTTTTCCGAAGGTAACTGGCTTCAGCAGAGCGCAGATAC
CAAATACTGTTCTTCTAGTGTAGCCGTAGTTAGGCCACCACTTCAAGAACTCTGTAGCACCGCCTACATA
CCTCGCTCTGCTAATCCTGTTACCAGTGGCTGCTGCCAGTGGCGATAAGTCGTGTCTTACCGGGTTGGAC
TCAAGACGATAGTTACCGGATAAGGCGCAGCGGTCGGGCTGAACGGGGGGTTCGTGCACACAGCCCAGCT
TGGAGCGAACGACCTACACCGAACTGAGATACCTACAGCGTGAGCTATGAGAAAGCGCCACGCTTCCCGA
AGGGAGAAAGGCGGACAGGTATCCGGTAAGCGGCAGGGTCGGAACAGGAGAGCGCACGAGGGAGCTTCCA
GGGGGAAACGCCTGGTATCTTTATAGTCCTGTCGGGTTTCGCCACCTCTGACTTGAGCGTCGATTTTTGT
GATGCTCGTCAGGGGGGCGGAGCCTATGGAAAAACGCCAGCAACGCGGCCTTTTTACGGTTCCTGGCCTT
TTGCTGGCCTTTTGCTCACATGT
